Addgene plasmid #142623: TFORF0435
Purpose: Lentiviral vector for overexpressing transcription factor ORFs with unique 24-bp barcodes. Barcodes facilitate identification of transcription factors in pooled screens.
Depositing lab: Feng Zhang. Depositing organization: Broad Institute. Publication: A transcription factor atlas of directed differentiation. Joung J, Ma S, Tay T, Geiger-Schuller KR, Kirchgatterer PC, Verdine VK, Guo B, Arias-Garcia MA, Allen WE, Singh A, Kuksenko O, Abudayyeh OO, Gootenberg JS, Fu Z, Macrae RK, Buenrostro JD, Regev A, Zhang F. Cell. 2023 Jan 5;186(1):209-229.e26. doi: 10.1016/j.cell.2022.11.026. PubMed 36608654.
Backbone
  Vector backbone: pLX_TRC317
  Backbone manufacturer: Broad Institute Genetic Perturbation Platform
  Backbone size w/o insert (bp): 8264
  Vector type: Mammalian Expression, Lentiviral
  Selectable markers: Puromycin
Growth in bacteria
  Bacterial resistance: Ampicillin, 100 μg/mL
  Growth temperature: 37°C
  Growth strain: NEB Stable
  Copy number: High Copy
Gene/Insert
  Gene/Insert name: ZSCAN32
  Species: H. sapiens (human)
  Insert size (bp): 1328
  Entrez Gene: ZSCAN32 (a.k.a. HCCS-5, ZNF434)
  Promoter: EF1a
  Cloning method: Unknown
  Sequencing primers: 5′ GGGTGGAGACTGAAGTTAGGCCAG; 3′ CACATAGCGTAAAAGGAGCAACATAG
Terms and licenses: Academic/Nonprofit Terms; Industry Terms: Not Available to Industry
Depositor comments: NM_001284528,NM_001284529,ENST00000618425,ENST00000439568 . The transcription factor ORF portion of this plasmid was synthesized by Genewiz. Please test multiple small colonies in case of plasmid recombination. To make this collection available in a timely manner, a portion of this collection was not fully sequenced by Addgene. If an Addgene verified full plasmid sequence is not available, please contact us prior to placing an order to request the full sequence.
How to cite: TFORF0435 was a gift from Feng Zhang (Addgene plasmid # 142623 ; http://n2t.net/addgene:142623 ; RRID:Addgene_142623)
