[The description below was written by a language model from this plasmid's Addgene catalogue record and pLannotate feature annotations shown in this document.]
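Description:
TFORF0435 is a lentiviral mammalian expression plasmid built on the pLX_TRC317 backbone and carrying the human transcription factor ORF ZSCAN32 (also known as ZNF434 or HCCS-5). It belongs to a barcoded transcription factor ORF collection in which each construct has a unique 24-bp barcode, so that individual factors can be identified in pooled overexpression screens. The sequenced record is 9,592 nt. In bacteria the plasmid is maintained through a high-copy ColE1/pUC-type origin and selected with ampicillin via β-lactamase. An f1 origin and remnants of lac and T7/T3 cloning-vector sequence are also present.

The viral portion has a third-generation, self-inactivating layout. An RSV promoter drives a truncated HIV-1 5' LTR, followed by the Ψ packaging signal with a gag fragment, the RRE for Rev-dependent export of the genomic RNA, a cPPT/CTS, and a ΔU3 3' LTR with a downstream SV40 polyadenylation signal. Within the provirus, an SV40 early promoter/origin region sits directly upstream of the puromycin N-acetyltransferase gene, providing selection of transduced cells. A separate full-length EF-1α promoter drives the ZSCAN32 ORF, and a WPRE downstream enhances transcript expression.

The annotation software matches only about 780 bp to ZSCAN32 as a fragment, whereas the catalogue lists a 1,328-bp insert corresponding to particular transcript isoforms. The barcode itself is not annotated in the feature table, and its position is not stated in the record. The depositor notes that the ORF was synthesized commercially and that the plasmid can be prone to recombination. The construct is used to produce lentivirus for stable ZSCAN32 overexpression, for example in directed differentiation screens.
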