Features (pLannotate 1.2.2; 31 found; start..end, strand, type, name):
      5..231     +  promoter       RSV promoter: Rous sarcoma virus enhancer/promoter
    232..412     +  LTR            5' LTR (truncated): truncated 5' long terminal repeat (LTR) from HIV-1
    459..584     +  misc_feature   HIV-1 Ψ: packaging signal of human immunodeficiency virus type 1
    568..931     +  CDS            HIV-1 gag (fragment): gag protein from human immunodeficiency virus 1; gag
   1077..1310    +  misc_feature   RRE: The Rev response element (RRE) of HIV-1 allows for Rev-dependent mRNA export from the nucleus to the cytoplasm.
   1687..1713    +  CDS            Rev (fragment): human immunodeficiency virus 1 (HIV-1) Rev protein; rev; enhances nuclear export of unspliced and incompletely spliced viral mRNAs
   1720..1743    +  promoter       SV40 promoter (fragment): SV40 early promoter
   1744..1815    +  promoter       SV40 promoter (fragment): SV40 enhancer and early promoter
   1839..1974    +  rep_origin     SV40 ori: SV40 origin of replication
   2020..2616    +  CDS            PuroR (fragment): puromycin N-acetyltransferase; pac from Streptomyces; confers resistance to puromycin
   2665..2782    +  misc_feature   cPPT/CTS: central polypurine tract and central termination sequence of HIV-1
   2847..2913    +  CDS            small t antigen (fragment): SV40 (simian virus 40) small t antigen
   2920..4098    +  promoter       EF-1α promoter: strong constitutive promoter for human elongation factor EF-1α
   4115..4894    +  CDS            ZSCAN32 (fragment): ZSC32_HUMAN - Also known as ZNF434. Experimental evidence at protein level: Swiss-Prot protein existence level 1. May be involved in transcriptional regulation. From Homo sapiens (Human).
   5354..5407    +  promoter       U6 promoter (fragment): RNA polymerase III promoter for human U6 snRNA
   5449..6037    +  misc_feature   WPRE: woodchuck hepatitis virus posttranscriptional regulatory element
   6088..6107    +  misc_feature   cPPT/CTS (fragment): central polypurine tract and central termination sequence of HIV-1
   6109..6342    +  LTR            3' LTR (ΔU3): self-inactivating 3' long terminal repeat (LTR) from HIV-1
   6420..6541    +  polyA_signal   SV40 poly(A) signal: SV40 polyadenylation signal
   6581..6716    +  rep_origin     SV40 ori: SV40 origin of replication
   6737..6755    -  promoter       T7 promoter: promoter for bacteriophage T7 RNA polymerase
   6763..6918    +  CDS            lacZα (fragment): LacZα fragment of β-galactosidase; lacZ fragment
   6923..7351    +  rep_origin     f1 ori (sequence partly withheld): f1 bacteriophage origin of replication; arrow indicates direction of (+) strand synthesis
   7404..7508    +  promoter       AmpR promoter: bla
   7509..8369    +  CDS            AmpR: β-lactamase; bla; confers resistance to ampicillin, carbenicillin, and related antibiotics
   8540..9128    +  rep_origin     ori: high-copy-number ColE1/pMB1/pBR322/pUC origin of replication
   9311..9403    +  CDS            lacI (fragment): lac repressor; lacI; The lac repressor binds to the lac operator to inhibit transcription in E. coli. This inhibition can be relieved by adding lactose or isopropyl-β-D-thiogalactopyranoside (IPTG).
   9416..9437    +  protein_bind   CAP binding site: CAP binding activates transcription in the presence of cAMP. E. coli catabolite activator protein
   9452..9482    +  promoter       lac promoter: promoter for the E. coli lac operon
   9490..9506    +  protein_bind   lac operator: The lac repressor binds to the lac operator to inhibit transcription in E. coli. This inhibition can be relieved by adding lactose or isopropyl-β-D-thiogalactopyranoside (IPTG). lac repressor encoded by lacI
   9551..9569    +  promoter       T3 promoter: promoter for bacteriophage T3 RNA polymerase
>Addgene plasmid #142623 | TFORF0435 | addgene full sequence | sequence record 397783 | Addgene NGS Result
TTAATGTAGTCTTATGCAATACTCTTGTAGTCTTGCAACATGGTAACGATGAGTTAGCAACATGCCTTAC
AAGGAGAGAAAAAGCACCGTGCATGCCGATTGGTGGAAGTAAGGTGGTACGATCGTGCCTTATTAGGAAG
GCAACAGACGGGTCTGACATGGATTGGACGAACCACTGAATTGCCGCATTGCAGAGATATTGTATTTAAG
TGCCTAGCTCGATACATAAACGGGTCTCTCTGGTTAGACCAGATCTGAGCCTGGGAGCTCTCTGGCTAAC
TAGGGAACCCACTGCTTAAGCCTCAATAAAGCTTGCCTTGAGTGCTTCAAGTAGTGTGTGCCCGTCTGTT
GTGTGACTCTGGTAACTAGAGATCCCTCAGACCCTTTTAGTCAGTGTGGAAAATCTCTAGCAGTGGCGCC
CGAACAGGGACTTGAAAGCGAAAGGGAAACCAGAGGAGCTCTCTCGACGCAGGACTCGGCTTGCTGAAGC
GCGCACGGCAAGAGGCGAGGGGCGGCGACTGGTGAGTACGCCAAAAATTTTGACTAGCGGAGGCTAGAAG
GAGAGAGATGGGTGCGAGAGCGTCAGTATTAAGCGGGGGAGAATTAGATCGCGATGGGAAAAAATTCGGT
TAAGGCCAGGGGGAAAGAAAAAATATAAATTAAAACATATAGTATGGGCAAGCAGGGAGCTAGAACGATT
CGCAGTTAATCCTGGCCTGTTAGAAACATCAGAAGGCTGTAGACAAATACTGGGACAGCTACAACCATCC
CTTCAGACAGGATCAGAAGAACTTAGATCATTATATAATACAGTAGCAACCCTCTATTGTGTGCATCAAA
GGATAGAGATAAAAGACACCAAGGAAGCTTTAGACAAGATAGAGGAAGAGCAAAACAAAAGTAAGACCAC
CGCACAGCAAGCGGCCGCTGATCTTCAGACCTGGAGGAGGAGATATGAGGGACAATTGGAGAAGTGAATT
ATATAAATATAAAGTAGTAAAAATTGAACCATTAGGAGTAGCACCCACCAAGGCAAAGAGAAGAGTGGTG
CAGAGAGAAAAAAGAGCAGTGGGAATAGGAGCTTTGTTCCTTGGGTTCTTGGGAGCAGCAGGAAGCACTA
TGGGCGCAGCGTCAATGACGCTGACGGTACAGGCCAGACAATTATTGTCTGGTATAGTGCAGCAGCAGAA
CAATTTGCTGAGGGCTATTGAGGCGCAACAGCATCTGTTGCAACTCACAGTCTGGGGCATCAAGCAGCTC
CAGGCAAGAATCCTGGCTGTGGAAAGATACCTAAAGGATCAACAGCTCCTGGGGATTTGGGGTTGCTCTG
GAAAACTCATTTGCACCACTGCTGTGCCTTGGAATGCTAGTTGGAGTAATAAATCTCTGGAACAGATTTG
GAATCACACGACCTGGATGGAGTGGGACAGAGAAATTAACAATTACACAAGCTTAATACACTCCTTAATT
GAAGAATCGCAAAACCAGCAAGAAAAGAATGAACAAGAATTATTGGAATTAGATAAATGGGCAAGTTTGT
GGAATTGGTTTAACATAACAAATTGGCTGTGGTATATAAAATTATTCATAATGATAGTAGGAGGCTTGGT
AGGTTTAAGAATAGTTTTTGCTGTACTTTCTATAGTGAATAGAGTTAGGCAGGGATATTCACCATTATCG
TTTCAGACCCACCTCCCAACCCCGAGGGGACCCATGCATTGCATCTCAATTAGTCAGCAACCAGGTGTGG
AAAGTCCCCAGGCTCCCCAGCAGGCAGAAGTATGCAAAGCATGCGTCTCAATTAGTCAGCAACCATAGTC
CCGCCCCTAACTCCGCCCATCCCGCCCCTAACTCCGCCCAGTTCCGCCCATTCTCCGCCCCATGGCTGAC
TAATTTTTTTTATTTATGCAGAGGCCGAGGCCGCCTCGGCCTCTGAGCTATTCCAGAAGTAGTGAGGAGG
CTTTTTTGGAGGCCTAGGCTTTTGCAAAAAGCTTTCTAGAGGTACCACCGGAGCTTACCATGACCGAGTA
CAAGCCCACGGTGCGCCTCGCCACCCGCGACGACGTCCCCAGGGCCGTACGCACCCTCGCCGCCGCGTTC
GCCGACTACCCCGCCACGCGCCACACCGTCGATCCGGACCGCCACATCGAGCGGGTCACCGAGCTGCAAG
AACTCTTCCTCACGCGCGTCGGGCTCGACATCGGCAAGGTGTGGGTCGCGGACGACGGCGCCGCCGTGGC
GGTCTGGACCACGCCGGAGAGCGTCGAAGCGGGGGCGGTGTTCGCCGAGATCGGCCCGCGCATGGCCGAG
TTGAGCGGTTCCCGGCTGGCCGCGCAGCAACAGATGGAAGGCCTCCTGGCGCCGCACCGGCCCAAGGAGC
CCGCGTGGTTCCTGGCCACCGTCGGCGTCTCGCCCGACCACCAGGGCAAGGGTCTGGGCAGCGCCGTCGT
GCTCCCCGGAGTGGAGGCGGCCGAGCGCGCCGGGGTGCCCGCCTTCCTGGAGACCTCCGCGCCCCGCAAC
CTCCCCTTCTACGAGCGGCTCGGCTTCACCGTCACCGCCGACGTCGAGGTGCCCGAAGGACCGCGCACCT
GGTGCATGACCCGCAAGCCCGGTGCCAGTTAACGAATTCTAGATCTTGAGACAAATGGCAGTATTCATCC
ACAATTTTAAAAGAAAAGGGGGGATTGGGGGGTACAGTGCAGGGGAAAGAATAGTAGACATAATAGCAAC
AGACATACAAACTAAAGAATTACAAAAACAAATTACAAAAATTCAAAATTTTCGGGTTTATTACAGGGAC
AGCAGAGATCCACTTTGGCGCCGGCTCGAGGCCTGCAGGTGCAAAGATGGATAAAGTTTTAAACAGAGAG
GAATCTTTGCAGCTAATGGACCTTCTAGGTCTTGAAAGGAGTGGGAATTGGCTCCGGTGCCCGTCAGTGG
GCAGAGCGCACATCGCCCACAGTCCCCGAGAAGTTGGGGGGAGGGGTCGGCAATTGAACCGGTGCCTAGA
GAAGGTGGCGCGGGGTAAACTGGGAAAGTGATGTCGTGTACTGGCTCCGCCTTTTTCCCGAGGGTGGGGG
AGAACCGTATATAAGTGCAGTAGTCGCCGTGAACGTTCTTTTTCGCAACGGGTTTGCCGCCAGAACACAG
GTAAGTGCCGTGTGTGGTTCCCGCGGGCCTGGCCTCTTTACGGGTTATGGCCCTTGCGTGCCTTGAATTA
CTTCCACCTGGCTGCAGTACGTGATTCTTGATCCCGAGCTTCGGGTTGGAAGTGGGTGGGAGAGTTCGAG
GCCTTGCGCTTAAGGAGCCCCTTCGCCTCGTGCTTGAGTTGAGGCCTGGCCTGGGCGCTGGGGCCGCCGC
GTGCGAATCTGGTGGCACCTTCGCGCCTGTCTCGCTGCTTTCGATAAGTCTCTAGCCATTTAAAATTTTT
GATGACCTGCTGCGACGCTTTTTTTCTGGCAAGATAGTCTTGTAAATGCGGGCCAAGATCTGCACACTGG
TATTTCGGTTTTTGGGGCCGCGGGCGGCGACGGGGCCCGTGCGTCCCAGCGCACATGTTCGGCGAGGCGG
GGCCTGCGAGCGCGGCCACCGAGAATCGGACGGGGGTAGTCTCAAGCTGGCCGGCCTGCTCTGGTGCCTG
GCCTCGCGCCGCCGTGTATCGCCCCGCCCTGGGCGGCAAGGCTGGCCCGGTCGGCACCAGTTGCGTGAGC
GGAAAGATGGCCGCTTCCCGGCCCTGCTGCAGGGAGCTCAAAATGGAGGACGCGGCGCTCGGGAGAGCGG
GCGGGTGAGTCACCCACACAAAGGAAAAGGGCCTTTCCGTCCTCAGCCGTCGCTTCATGTGACTCCACGG
AGTACCGGGCGCCGTCCAGGCACCTCGATTAGTTCTCGAGCTTTTGGAGTACGTCGTCTTTAGGTTGGGG
GGAGGGGTTTTATGCGATGGAGTTTCCCCACACTGAGTGGGTGGAGACTGAAGTTAGGCCAGCTTGGCAC
TTGATGTAATTCTCCTTGGAATTTGCCCTTTTTGAGTTTGGATCTTGGTTCATTCTCAAGCCTCAGACAG
TGGTTCAAAGTTTTTTTCTTCCATTTCAGGTGTCGTGAGGCTAGCACCGCCACCATGGCGGAAGGACTCT
GGGAGCAGGGTTTTCTGCGGACCCCAGAACAGTGTCGCACCAAGTTCAAAAGCCTACAGTTGAGTTACCG
CAAAGTGAGGAGAGGCCGTGTGCCTGAGCCTTGTATCTTTTATGAGGAAATGAATGCTCTTTCAGGCTCC
TGGGCCTCTGCACCTCCTATGGCAAGCGATGCTGTTCCTGGCCAAGAAGGAAGTGATATTGAGGCTGGAG
AGCTGAATCACCAGAATGGGGAACCCACGGAGGTAGAAGATGGCACTGTGGATGGTGCAGACAGGGATGA
AAAGGACTTCAGGAATCCTGGCCAGGAAGTCAGGAAACTAGACCTGCCAGTGCTGTTCCCAAACAGACTT
GGTTTTGAGTTCAAGAACGAGATTAAAAAAGAAAATCTAAAATGGGATGATTCAGAGGAAGTAGAAATAA
ACAAGGCTTTACAGAGAAAGTCCAGAGGAGTTTATTGGCACTCTGAGCTACAAAAAGGCTTGGAGAGTGA
GCCAACATCAAGAAGGCAATGTAGAAATTCTCCAGGGGAGAGTGAGGAGAAAACCCCATCCCAGGAGAAG
ATGAGTCACCAGAGTTTTTGTGCCAGGGACAAAGCCTGTACACATATCCTCTGTGGGAAAAACTGCTCTC
AGAGTGTGCACTCTCCCCACAAGCCAGCGCTCAAACTGGAAAAAGTATCTCAATGTCCTGAATGTGGGAA
AACCTTTAGCCGAAGTTCTTATCTTGTTCGGCATCAAAGAATCCACACAGGCGAGAAGCCTCACAAGTGC
AGTGAGTGCGGGAAGGGCTTTAGTGAGCGCTCCAACCTCACTGCCCACCTACGAACTCACACAGGGGAGA
GGCCCTATCAGTGTGGGCAATGTGGGAAAAGCTTCAACCAGAGTTCCAGCCTCATTGTCCACCAGAGGAC
CCATACCGGGGAAAAGCCTTACCAGTGCATTGTCTGTGGAAAGAGATTCAACAACAGTTCCCAGTTCAGT
GCTCACCGGCGCATCCACACTGGGGAGAGCCCATACAAGTGTGCAGTGTGTGGGAAAATCTTCAACAATA
GCTCCCACTTCAGTGCCCACCGAAAAACCCACACTGGTGAAAAGCCTTACAGGTGTTCTCACTGTGAGAG
AGGCTTCACTAAGAACTCTGCCCTCACCCGTCATCAGACAGTACACATGAAAGCAGTACTCTCATCACAG
GAAGGAAGAGATGCGTTATAGTAATGAACTAGTCCGTAACTTGAAAGTATTTCGATTTCTTGGCTTTATA
TATCTTGTGGAAAGGACGATATGCACCTGACACACGATTGGTGACGCGTTAAGTCGACAATCAACCTCTG
GATTACAAAATTTGTGAAAGATTGACTGGTATTCTTAACTATGTTGCTCCTTTTACGCTATGTGGATACG
CTGCTTTAATGCCTTTGTATCATGCTATTGCTTCCCGTATGGCTTTCATTTTCTCCTCCTTGTATAAATC
CTGGTTGCTGTCTCTTTATGAGGAGTTGTGGCCCGTTGTCAGGCAACGTGGCGTGGTGTGCACTGTGTTT
GCTGACGCAACCCCCACTGGTTGGGGCATTGCCACCACCTGTCAGCTCCTTTCCGGGACTTTCGCTTTCC
CCCTCCCTATTGCCACGGCGGAACTCATCGCCGCCTGCCTTGCCCGCTGCTGGACAGGGGCTCGGCTGTT
GGGCACTGACAATTCCGTGGTGTTGTCGGGGAAATCATCGTCCTTTCCTTGGCTGCTCGCCTGTGTTGCC
ACCTGGATTCTGCGCGGGACGTCCTTCTGCTACGTCCCTTCGGCCCTCAATCCAGCGGACCTTCCTTCCC
GCGGCCTGCTGCCGGCTCTGCGGCCTCTTCCGCGTCTTCGCCTTCGCCCTCAGACGAGTCGGATCTCCCT
TTGGGCCGCCTCCCCGCGTCGACTTTAAGACCAATGACTTACAAGGCAGCTGTAGATCTTAGCCACTTTT
TAAAAGAAAAGGGGGGACTGGAAGGGCTAATTCACTCCCAACGAAGACAAGATCTGCTTTTTGCTTGTAC
TGGGTCTCTCTGGTTAGACCAGATCTGAGCCTGGGAGCTCTCTGGCTAACTAGGGAACCCACTGCTTAAG
CCTCAATAAAGCTTGCCTTGAGTGCTTCAAGTAGTGTGTGCCCGTCTGTTGTGTGACTCTGGTAACTAGA
GATCCCTCAGACCCTTTTAGTCAGTGTGGAAAATCTCTAGCAGTACGTATAGTAGTTCATGTCATCTTAT
TATTCAGTATTTATAACTTGCAAAGAAATGAATATCAGAGAGTGAGAGGAACTTGTTTATTGCAGCTTAT
AATGGTTACAAATAAAGCAATAGCATCACAAATTTCACAAATAAAGCATTTTTTTCACTGCATTCTAGTT
GTGGTTTGTCCAAACTCATCAATGTATCTTATCATGTCTGGCTCTAGCTATCCCGCCCCTAACTCCGCCC
ATCCCGCCCCTAACTCCGCCCAGTTCCGCCCATTCTCCGCCCCATGGCTGACTAATTTTTTTTATTTATG
CAGAGGCCGAGGCCGCCTCGGCCTCTGAGCTATTCCAGAAGTAGTGAGGAGGCTTTTTTGGAGGCCTAGG
GACGTACCCAATTCGCCCTATAGTGAGTCGTATTACGCGCGCTCACTGGCCGTCGTTTTACAACGTCGTG
ACTGGGAAAACCCTGGCGTTACCCAACTTAATCGCCTTGCAGCACATCCCCCTTTCGCCAGCTGGCGTAA
TAGCGAAGAGGCCCGCACCGATCGCCCTTCCCAACAGTTGCGCAGCCTGAATGGCGAATGGG
[124 nt withheld, positions 6923-7046]
C
[91 nt withheld, positions 7048-7138]
A
[49 nt withheld, positions 7140-7188]
CCTTTGACGTTGGAGTCCACGTTCTTT
[37 nt withheld, positions 7216-7252]
ACCCTATCTCGGTCTATTCTTTTGATTTATAAGGGATTTTGCCGATTTCGGCCTATTGGTTAAAAAATGA
GCTGATTTAACAAAAATTTAACGCGAATTTTAACAAAATATTAACGCTTACAATTTAGGTGGCACTTTTC
GGGGAAATGTGCGCGGAACCCCTATTTGTTTATTTTTCTAAATACATTCAAATATGTATCCGCTCATGAG
ACAATAACCCTGATAAATGCTTCAATAATATTGAAAAAGGAAGAGTATGAGTATTCAACATTTCCGTGTC
GCCCTTATTCCCTTTTTTGCGGCATTTTGCCTTCCTGTTTTTGCTCACCCAGAAACGCTGGTGAAAGTAA
AAGATGCTGAAGATCAGTTGGGTGCACGAGTGGGTTACATCGAACTGGATCTCAACAGCGGTAAGATCCT
TGAGAGTTTTCGCCCCGAAGAACGTTTTCCAATGATGAGCACTTTTAAAGTTCTGCTATGTGGCGCGGTA
TTATCCCGTATTGACGCCGGGCAAGAGCAACTCGGTCGCCGCATACACTATTCTCAGAATGACTTGGTTG
AGTACTCACCAGTCACAGAAAAGCATCTTACGGATGGCATGACAGTAAGAGAATTATGCAGTGCTGCCAT
AACCATGAGTGATAACACTGCGGCCAACTTACTTCTGACAACGATCGGAGGACCGAAGGAGCTAACCGCT
TTTTTGCACAACATGGGGGATCATGTAACTCGCCTTGATCGTTGGGAACCGGAGCTGAATGAAGCCATAC
CAAACGACGAGCGTGACACCACGATGCCTGTAGCAATGGCAACAACGTTGCGCAAACTATTAACTGGCGA
ACTACTTACTCTAGCTTCCCGGCAACAATTAATAGACTGGATGGAGGCGGATAAAGTTGCAGGACCACTT
CTGCGCTCGGCCCTTCCGGCTGGCTGGTTTATTGCTGATAAATCTGGAGCCGGTGAGCGTGGGTCTCGCG
GTATCATTGCAGCACTGGGGCCAGATGGTAAGCCCTCCCGTATCGTAGTTATCTACACGACGGGGAGTCA
GGCAACTATGGATGAACGAAATAGACAGATCGCTGAGATAGGTGCCTCACTGATTAAGCATTGGTAACTG
TCAGACCAAGTTTACTCATATATACTTTAGATTGATTTAAAACTTCATTTTTAATTTAAAAGGATCTAGG
TGAAGATCCTTTTTGATAATCTCATGACCAAAATCCCTTAACGTGAGTTTTCGTTCCACTGAGCGTCAGA
CCCCGTAGAAAAGATCAAAGGATCTTCTTGAGATCCTTTTTTTCTGCGCGTAATCTGCTGCTTGCAAACA
AAAAAACCACCGCTACCAGCGGTGGTTTGTTTGCCGGATCAAGAGCTACCAACTCTTTTTCCGAAGGTAA
CTGGCTTCAGCAGAGCGCAGATACCAAATACTGTTCTTCTAGTGTAGCCGTAGTTAGGCCACCACTTCAA
GAACTCTGTAGCACCGCCTACATACCTCGCTCTGCTAATCCTGTTACCAGTGGCTGCTGCCAGTGGCGAT
AAGTCGTGTCTTACCGGGTTGGACTCAAGACGATAGTTACCGGATAAGGCGCAGCGGTCGGGCTGAACGG
GGGGTTCGTGCACACAGCCCAGCTTGGAGCGAACGACCTACACCGAACTGAGATACCTACAGCGTGAGCT
ATGAGAAAGCGCCACGCTTCCCGAAGGGAGAAAGGCGGACAGGTATCCGGTAAGCGGCAGGGTCGGAACA
GGAGAGCGCACGAGGGAGCTTCCAGGGGGAAACGCCTGGTATCTTTATAGTCCTGTCGGGTTTCGCCACC
TCTGACTTGAGCGTCGATTTTTGTGATGCTCGTCAGGGGGGCGGAGCCTATGGAAAAACGCCAGCAACGC
GGCCTTTTTACGGTTCCTGGCCTTTTGCTGGCCTTTTGCTCACATGTTCTTTCCTGCGTTATCCCCTGAT
TCTGTGGATAACCGTATTACCGCCTTTGAGTGAGCTGATACCGCTCGCCGCAGCCGAACGACCGAGCGCA
GCGAGTCAGTGAGCGAGGAAGCGGAAGAGCGCCCAATACGCAAACCGCCTCTCCCCGCGCGTTGGCCGAT
TCATTAATGCAGCTGGCACGACAGGTTTCCCGACTGGAAAGCGGGCAGTGAGCGCAACGCAATTAATGTG
AGTTAGCTCACTCATTAGGCACCCCAGGCTTTACACTTTATGCTTCCGGCTCGTATGTTGTGTGGAATTG
TGAGCGGATAACAATTTCACACAGGAAACAGCTATGACCATGATTACGCCAAGCGCGCAATTAACCCTCA
CTAAAGGGAACAAAAGCTGGAGCTGCAAGC
