>Addgene plasmid #142623 | TFORF0435 | depositor partial sequence | sequence record 280007 | Insert
ACCGCCACCATGGCGGAAGGACTCTGGGAGCAGGGTTTTCTGCGGACCCCAGAACAGTGTCGCACCAAGT
TCAAAAGCCTACAGTTGAGTTACCGCAAAGTGAGGAGAGGCCGTGTGCCTGAGCCTTGTATCTTTTATGA
GGAAATGAATGCTCTTTCAGGCTCCTGGGCCTCTGCACCTCCTATGGCAAGCGATGCTGTTCCTGGCCAA
GAAGGAAGTGATATTGAGGCTGGAGAGCTGAATCACCAGAATGGGGAACCCACGGAGGTAGAAGATGGCA
CTGTGGATGGTGCAGACAGGGATGAAAAGGACTTCAGGAATCCTGGCCAGGAAGTCAGGAAACTAGACCT
GCCAGTGCTGTTCCCAAACAGACTTGGTTTTGAGTTCAAGAACGAGATTAAAAAAGAAAATCTAAAATGG
GATGATTCAGAGGAAGTAGAAATAAACAAGGCTTTACAGAGAAAGTCCAGAGGAGTTTATTGGCACTCTG
AGCTACAAAAAGGCTTGGAGAGTGAGCCAACATCAAGAAGGCAATGTAGAAATTCTCCAGGGGAGAGTGA
GGAGAAAACCCCATCCCAGGAGAAGATGAGTCACCAGAGTTTTTGTGCCAGGGACAAAGCCTGTACACAT
ATCCTCTGTGGGAAAAACTGCTCTCAGAGTGTGCACTCTCCCCACAAGCCAGCGCTCAAACTGGAAAAAG
TATCTCAATGTCCTGAATGTGGGAAAACCTTTAGCCGAAGTTCTTATCTTGTTCGGCATCAAAGAATCCA
CACAGGCGAGAAGCCTCACAAGTGCAGTGAGTGCGGGAAGGGCTTTAGTGAGCGCTCCAACCTCACTGCC
CACCTACGAACTCACACAGGGGAGAGGCCCTATCAGTGTGGGCAATGTGGGAAAAGCTTCAACCAGAGTT
CCAGCCTCATTGTCCACCAGAGGACCCATACCGGGGAAAAGCCTTACCAGTGCATTGTCTGTGGAAAGAG
ATTCAACAACAGTTCCCAGTTCAGTGCTCACCGGCGCATCCACACTGGGGAGAGCCCATACAAGTGTGCA
GTGTGTGGGAAAATCTTCAACAATAGCTCCCACTTCAGTGCCCACCGAAAAACCCACACTGGTGAAAAGC
CTTACAGGTGTTCTCACTGTGAGAGAGGCTTCACTAAGAACTCTGCCCTCACCCGTCATCAGACAGTACA
CATGAAAGCAGTACTCTCATCACAGGAAGGAAGAGATGCGTTATAGTAATGAACTAGTCCGTAACTTGAA
AGTATTTCGATTTCTTGGCTTTATATATCTTGTGGAAAGGACGATATGCACCTGACACACGATTGGTG
