>Addgene plasmid #142623 | TFORF0435 | depositor partial sequence | sequence record 280008 | Barcode
TATGCACCTGACACACGATTGGTG
